Addgene plasmid #236567: pcDNA3.1(+)-FLAG-RGS14
Depositing lab: John Hepler. Publication: RGS14 regulates PTH- and FGF23-sensitive NPT2A-mediated renal phosphate uptake via binding to the NHERF1 scaffolding protein. Friedman PA, Sneddon WB, Mamonova T, Montanez-Miranda C, Ramineni S, Harbin NH, Squires KE, Gefter JV, Magyar CE, Emlet DR, Hepler JR. J Biol Chem. 2022 May;298(5):101836. doi: 10.1016/j.jbc.2022.101836. Epub 2022 Mar 17. PubMed 35307350.
Backbone
  Vector backbone: pcDNA3.1+
  Backbone manufacturer: Thermo Fisher (Invitrogen)
  Vector type: Mammalian Expression
Growth in bacteria
  Bacterial resistance: Ampicillin, 100 μg/mL
  Growth temperature: 37°C
  Growth strain: DH5alpha
  Copy number: Unknown
Gene/Insert
  Gene/Insert name: Homo sapiens regulator of G-protein signaling 14 (alt name: RGS14)
  Species: H. sapiens (human)
  GenBank ID: NM_006480.5
  Entrez Gene: RGS14
  Tag / fusion protein: FLAG (N terminal on insert)
Resource information
  A portion of this plasmid was derived from a plasmid made by: cDNA Resource Center (https://www.cdna.org/home.php?cat=0)
Terms and licenses: Academic/Nonprofit Terms; Industry Terms: Not Available to Industry
How to cite: pcDNA3.1(+)-FLAG-RGS14 was a gift from John Hepler (Addgene plasmid # 236567 ; http://n2t.net/addgene:236567 ; RRID:Addgene_236567)
