[The description below was written by a language model from this plasmid's Addgene catalogue record and pLannotate feature annotations shown in this document.]
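Description:
pcDNA3.1(+)-FLAG-RGS14 is a 7.1 kb mammalian expression plasmid built on the commercial pcDNA3.1(+) backbone and carrying the human regulator of G-protein signaling 14 (RGS14) coding sequence with an N-terminal FLAG epitope. In E. coli it replicates from a high-copy ColE1/pUC-type origin and is selected with ampicillin through the β-lactamase gene and its native promoter. An f1 phage origin is also present and allows single-stranded DNA production. Short annotated fragments (bom, lac promoter/operator, lacI, a truncated HIV-1 LTR match and a ble fragment) look like backbone remnants or incidental sequence matches rather than functional parts.

Transcription of the insert is driven by the human cytomegalovirus immediate-early enhancer and promoter and terminated by the bovine growth hormone polyadenylation signal. A T7 promoter sits between the CMV promoter and the insert, which permits in vitro transcription or serves as a sequencing primer site. The feature table annotates the RGS14 open reading frame but does not call the FLAG tag separately; according to the catalogue entry it sits at the N terminus of the insert, where it allows detection and immunoprecipitation with anti-FLAG antibodies. A second cassette, with the SV40 early promoter driving the neomycin phosphotransferase gene followed by the SV40 poly(A) signal, allows G418 selection of stably transfected mammalian cells.

RGS14 accelerates GTP hydrolysis by G protein α subunits and also acts as a GDP-dissociation inhibitor on certain Gαi proteins. The associated publication examined its binding to the NHERF1 scaffold and its role in regulating hormone-sensitive, NPT2A-mediated renal phosphate uptake. The plasmid is therefore suited to transient or stable overexpression of tagged RGS14 for interaction and signalling studies.
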