Features (pLannotate 1.2.2; 20 found; start..end, strand, type, name):
     28..80      -  misc_feature   bom (fragment): basis of mobility region from pBR322
    235..614     +  enhancer       CMV enhancer: human cytomegalovirus immediate early enhancer
    615..818     +  promoter       CMV promoter: human cytomegalovirus (CMV) immediate early promoter
    814..847     +  LTR            5' LTR (truncated) (fragment): truncated 5' long terminal repeat (LTR) from HIV-1
    863..881     +  promoter       T7 promoter: promoter for bacteriophage T7 RNA polymerase
    987..2684    +  CDS            RGS14: RGS14_HUMAN - Experimental evidence at protein level: Swiss-Prot protein existence level 1. Regulates G protein-coupled receptor signaling cascades. Inhibits signal transduction by increasing the GTPase activity of G protein alpha subunits, thereby driving them into their inactive GDP- bound form. Besides, modulates signal transduction via G protein alpha subunits by functioning as a GDP-dissociation inhibitor (GDI). Has GDI activity on G(i) alpha subunits GNAI1 and GNAI3, but not on GNAI2 and G(o) alpha subunit GNAO1. Has GAP activity on GNAI0, GNAI2 and GNAI3. May act as a scaffold integrati
   2731..2955    +  polyA_signal   bGH poly(A) signal: bovine growth hormone polyadenylation signal
   2959..2980    +  promoter       SV40 promoter (fragment): SV40 enhancer and early promoter
   3001..3429    +  rep_origin     f1 ori (sequence partly withheld): f1 bacteriophage origin of replication; arrow indicates direction of (+) strand synthesis
   3443..3772    +  promoter       SV40 promoter: SV40 enhancer and early promoter
   3839..4630    +  CDS            neo: KKA2_KLEPN - Also known as kan, nptII. Experimental evidence at protein level: Swiss-Prot protein existence level 1. Resistance to kanamycin, neomycin, paromomycin, ribostamycin, butirosin and gentamicin B. From Klebsiella pneumoniae.
   4654..4812    +  CDS            ble (fragment): BLE_KLEPN - Experimental evidence at protein level: Swiss-Prot protein existence level 1. Binding protein with a strong affinity to the bleomycin family of antibiotics. Binds to CL990; an antimitotic-antibiotic compound. From Klebsiella pneumoniae.
   4807..4928    +  polyA_signal   SV40 poly(A) signal: SV40 polyadenylation signal
   5001..5017    -  protein_bind   lac operator: The lac repressor binds to the lac operator to inhibit transcription in E. coli. This inhibition can be relieved by adding lactose or isopropyl-β-D-thiogalactopyranoside (IPTG). lac repressor encoded by lacI
   5025..5055    -  promoter       lac promoter: promoter for the E. coli lac operon
   5070..5091    -  protein_bind   CAP binding site: CAP binding activates transcription in the presence of cAMP. E. coli catabolite activator protein
   5104..5196    -  CDS            lacI (fragment): lac repressor; lacI; The lac repressor binds to the lac operator to inhibit transcription in E. coli. This inhibition can be relieved by adding lactose or isopropyl-β-D-thiogalactopyranoside (IPTG).
   5379..5967    -  rep_origin     ori: high-copy-number ColE1/pMB1/pBR322/pUC origin of replication
   6138..6998    -  CDS            AmpR: β-lactamase; bla; confers resistance to ampicillin, carbenicillin, and related antibiotics
   6999..7103    -  promoter       AmpR promoter: bla
>Addgene plasmid #236567 | pcDNA3.1(+)-FLAG-RGS14 | addgene full sequence | sequence record 471064 | Addgene NGS Result
GACGGATCGGGAGATCTCCCGATCCCCTATGGTGCACTCTCAGTACAATCTGCTCTGATGCCGCATAGTT
AAGCCAGTATCTGCTCCCTGCTTGTGTGTTGGAGGTCGCTGAGTAGTGCGCGAGCAAAATTTAAGCTACA
ACAAGGCAAGGCTTGACCGACAATTGCATGAAGAATCTGCTTAGGGTTAGGCGTTTTGCGCTGCTTCGCG
ATGTACGGGCCAGATATACGCGTTGACATTGATTATTGACTAGTTATTAATAGTAATCAATTACGGGGTC
ATTAGTTCATAGCCCATATATGGAGTTCCGCGTTACATAACTTACGGTAAATGGCCCGCCTGGCTGACCG
CCCAACGACCCCCGCCCATTGACGTCAATAATGACGTATGTTCCCATAGTAACGCCAATAGGGACTTTCC
ATTGACGTCAATGGGTGGAGTATTTACGGTAAACTGCCCACTTGGCAGTACATCAAGTGTATCATATGCC
AAGTACGCCCCCTATTGACGTCAATGACGGTAAATGGCCCGCCTGGCATTATGCCCAGTACATGACCTTA
TGGGACTTTCCTACTTGGCAGTACATCTACGTATTAGTCATCGCTATTACCATGGTGATGCGGTTTTGGC
AGTACATCAATGGGCGTGGATAGCGGTTTGACTCACGGGGATTTCCAAGTCTCCACCCCATTGACGTCAA
TGGGAGTTTGTTTTGGCACCAAAATCAACGGGACTTTCCAAAATGTCGTAACAACTCCGCCCCATTGACG
CAAATGGGCGGTAGGCGTGTACGGTGGGAGGTCTATATAAGCAGAGCTCTCTGGCTAACTAGAGAACCCA
CTGCTTACTGGCTTATCGAAATTAATACGACTCACTATAGGGAGACCAAGCTGGCTAGCGTTTAAACTTA
AGCTTGGTACCGAGCTCGGATCCACTAGTCCAGTGTGGTGGAATTCACCATGGATTATAAGGACGATGAC
GATAAGCCAGGGAAGCCCAAGCACCTGGGCGTCCCCAACGGGCGCATGGTTCTGGCTGTGTCAGATGGAG
AGCTGAGCAGCACGACGGGGCCCCAGGGCCAGGGCGAGGGCCGCGGCAGCTCTCTCAGCATCCACAGCCT
CCCCAGTGGTCCCAGCAGCCCCTTCCCAACCGAGGAGCAGCCTGTGGCCAGCTGGGCCCTGTCCTTCGAG
CGGCTGTTGCAGGACCCGCTGGGCCTGGCTTACTTCACTGAGTTCCTGAAGAAGGAGTTCAGCGCGGAAA
ACGTGACTTTCTGGAAGGCCTGCGAGCGCTTCCAGCAGATCCCGGCCAGCGATACCCAGCAGCTAGCTCA
GGAGGCCCGCAACATCTACCAGGAGTTCCTGTCCAGCCAGGCGCTGAGCCCAGTGAACATCGACCGTCAG
GCCTGGCTTGGCGAGGAGGTGCTGGCCGAGCCCCGGCCGGACATGTTTCGGGCACAGCAGCTTCAGATCT
TCAACTTGATGAAGTTCGACAGCTATGCGCGCTTCGTCAAGTCCCCGCTGTACCGCGAGTGCCTGCTAGC
CGAAGCCGAGGGACGCCCTCTGCGGGAACCTGGCTCCTCGCGCCTCGGCAGCCCTGACGCCACGAGGAAG
AAGCCGAAGCTGAAGCCCGGGAAGTCGCTGCCGCTGGGTGTGGAGGAGTTGGGGCAGCTGCCACCCGTTG
AGGGTCCTGGGGGCCGCCCTCTCCGCAAGTCCTTCCGCCGGGAGCTGGGCGGGACTGCAAACGCCGCCTT
GCGCCGAGAGTCTCAGGGCTCCCTCAACTCCTCCGCCAGCCTGGACCTTGGCTTCCTAGCCTTCGTCAGC
AGCAAATCTGAGAGCCACCGGAAGAGCCTTGGGAGCACGGAGGGTGAAAGTGAAAGCCGGCCAGGGAAGT
ACTGCTGTGTGTACCTGCCCGATGGCACAGCCTCCTTGGCCCTGGCCAGACCTGGCCTCACCATCCGAGA
CATGCTGGCAGGGATCTGTGAGAAACGAGGCCTCTCTCTACCTGACATCAAGGTCTACCTGGTGGGCAAT
GAACAGAAGGCCCTGGTCCTGGATCAGGACTGCACCGTGCTGGCGGATCAGGAAGTGCGGCTGGAAAACA
GGATCACCTTCGAGCTGGAGCTGACGGCGCTGGAGCGCGTGGTACGAATCTCAGCCAAGCCCACCAAGCG
GCTGCAGGAGGCGCTGCAGCCCATTCTGGAGAAGCACGGCTTGAGCCCGCTAGAGGTGGTGCTGCACCGG
CCAGGCGAGAAACAGCCTCTGGATCTGGGGAAGCTAGTGAGCTCGGTGGCGGCCCAGAGACTGGTTTTGG
ACACTCTTCCAGGTGTGAAGATCTCCAAAGCCCGTGACAAATCTCCCTGCCGCAGCCAGGGCTGCCCACC
TAGAACTCAGGATAAGGCCACCCATCCCCCTCCAGCGTCCCCCAGTTCTCTGGTGAAGGTGCCCAGTAGT
GCCACTGGAAAGCGGCAGACCTGTGACATCGAAGGCCTGGTGGAGCTGCTGAACCGGGTGCAGAGCAGCG
GGGCCCACGACCAGAGGGGCCTTCTGAGGAAAGAGGACCTGGTACTTCCAGAATTTCTGCAGCTGCCCGC
CCAAGGGCCCAGCTCCGAGGAGACCCCACCACAGACCAAATCAGCAGCCCAGCCCATCGGGGGATCCTTG
AACTCCACCACCGACTCAGCCCTCTGACTCGAGTCTAGAGGGCCCGTTTAAACCCGCTGATCAGCCTCGA
CTGTGCCTTCTAGTTGCCAGCCATCTGTTGTTTGCCCCTCCCCCGTGCCTTCCTTGACCCTGGAAGGTGC
CACTCCCACTGTCCTTTCCTAATAAAATGAGGAAATTGCATCGCATTGTCTGAGTAGGTGTCATTCTATT
CTGGGGGGTGGGGTGGGGCAGGACAGCAAGGGGGAGGATTGGGAAGACAATAGCAGGCATGCTGGGGATG
CGGTGGGCTCTATGGCTTCTGAGGCGGAAAGAACCAGCTGGGGCTCTAGGGGGTATCCCC
[124 nt withheld, positions 3001-3124]
C
[91 nt withheld, positions 3126-3216]
A
[49 nt withheld, positions 3218-3266]
CCTTTGACGTTGGAGTCCACGTTCTTT
[37 nt withheld, positions 3294-3330]
ACCCTATCTCGGTCTATTCTTTTGATTTATAAGGGATTTTGCCGATTTCGGCCTATTGGTTAAAAAATGA
GCTGATTTAACAAAAATTTAACGCGAATTAATTCTGTGGAATGTGTGTCAGTTAGGGTGTGGAAAGTCCC
CAGGCTCCCCAGCAGGCAGAAGTATGCAAAGCATGCATCTCAATTAGTCAGCAACCAGGTGTGGAAAGTC
CCCAGGCTCCCCAGCAGGCAGAAGTATGCAAAGCATGCATCTCAATTAGTCAGCAACCATAGTCCCGCCC
CTAACTCCGCCCATCCCGCCCCTAACTCCGCCCAGTTCCGCCCATTCTCCGCCCCATGGCTGACTAATTT
TTTTTATTTATGCAGAGGCCGAGGCCGCCTCTGCCTCTGAGCTATTCCAGAAGTAGTGAGGAGGCTTTTT
TGGAGGCCTAGGCTTTTGCAAAAAGCTCCCGGGAGCTTGTATATCCATTTTCGGATCTGATCAAGAGACA
GGATGAGGATCGTTTCGCATGATTGAACAAGATGGATTGCACGCAGGTTCTCCGGCCGCTTGGGTGGAGA
GGCTATTCGGCTATGACTGGGCACAACAGACAATCGGCTGCTCTGATGCCGCCGTGTTCCGGCTGTCAGC
GCAGGGGCGCCCGGTTCTTTTTGTCAAGACCGACCTGTCCGGTGCCCTGAATGAACTGCAGGACGAGGCA
GCGCGGCTATCGTGGCTGGCCACGACGGGCGTTCCTTGCGCAGCTGTGCTCGACGTTGTCACTGAAGCGG
GAAGGGACTGGCTGCTATTGGGCGAAGTGCCGGGGCAGGATCTCCTGTCATCTCACCTTGCTCCTGCCGA
GAAAGTATCCATCATGGCTGATGCAATGCGGCGGCTGCATACGCTTGATCCGGCTACCTGCCCATTCGAC
CACCAAGCGAAACATCGCATCGAGCGAGCACGTACTCGGATGGAAGCCGGTCTTGTCGATCAGGATGATC
TGGACGAAGAGCATCAGGGGCTCGCGCCAGCCGAACTGTTCGCCAGGCTCAAGGCGCGCATGCCCGACGG
CGAGGATCTCGTCGTGACCCATGGCGATGCCTGCTTGCCGAATATCATGGTGGAAAATGGCCGCTTTTCT
GGATTCATCGACTGTGGCCGGCTGGGTGTGGCGGACCGCTATCAGGACATAGCGTTGGCTACCCGTGATA
TTGCTGAAGAGCTTGGCGGCGAATGGGCTGACCGCTTCCTCGTGCTTTACGGTATCGCCGCTCCCGATTC
GCAGCGCATCGCCTTCTATCGCCTTCTTGACGAGTTCTTCTGAGCGGGACTCTGGGGTTCGAAATGACCG
ACCAAGCGACGCCCAACCTGCCATCACGAGATTTCGATTCCACCGCCGCCTTCTATGAAAGGTTGGGCTT
CGGAATCGTTTTCCGGGACGCCGGCTGGATGATCCTCCAGCGCGGGGATCTCATGCTGGAGTTCTTCGCC
CACCCCAACTTGTTTATTGCAGCTTATAATGGTTACAAATAAAGCAATAGCATCACAAATTTCACAAATA
AAGCATTTTTTTCACTGCATTCTAGTTGTGGTTTGTCCAAACTCATCAATGTATCTTATCATGTCTGTAT
ACCGTCGACCTCTAGCTAGAGCTTGGCGTAATCATGGTCATAGCTGTTTCCTGTGTGAAATTGTTATCCG
CTCACAATTCCACACAACATACGAGCCGGAAGCATAAAGTGTAAAGCCTGGGGTGCCTAATGAGTGAGCT
AACTCACATTAATTGCGTTGCGCTCACTGCCCGCTTTCCAGTCGGGAAACCTGTCGTGCCAGCTGCATTA
ATGAATCGGCCAACGCGCGGGGAGAGGCGGTTTGCGTATTGGGCGCTCTTCCGCTTCCTCGCTCACTGAC
TCGCTGCGCTCGGTCGTTCGGCTGCGGCGAGCGGTATCAGCTCACTCAAAGGCGGTAATACGGTTATCCA
CAGAATCAGGGGATAACGCAGGAAAGAACATGTGAGCAAAAGGCCAGCAAAAGGCCAGGAACCGTAAAAA
GGCCGCGTTGCTGGCGTTTTTCCATAGGCTCCGCCCCCCTGACGAGCATCACAAAAATCGACGCTCAAGT
CAGAGGTGGCGAAACCCGACAGGACTATAAAGATACCAGGCGTTTCCCCCTGGAAGCTCCCTCGTGCGCT
CTCCTGTTCCGACCCTGCCGCTTACCGGATACCTGTCCGCCTTTCTCCCTTCGGGAAGCGTGGCGCTTTC
TCATAGCTCACGCTGTAGGTATCTCAGTTCGGTGTAGGTCGTTCGCTCCAAGCTGGGCTGTGTGCACGAA
CCCCCCGTTCAGCCCGACCGCTGCGCCTTATCCGGTAACTATCGTCTTGAGTCCAACCCGGTAAGACACG
ACTTATCGCCACTGGCAGCAGCCACTGGTAACAGGATTAGCAGAGCGAGGTATGTAGGCGGTGCTACAGA
GTTCTTGAAGTGGTGGCCTAACTACGGCTACACTAGAAGAACAGTATTTGGTATCTGCGCTCTGCTGAAG
CCAGTTACCTTCGGAAAAAGAGTTGGTAGCTCTTGATCCGGCAAACAAACCACCGCTGGTAGCGGTGGTT
TTTTTGTTTGCAAGCAGCAGATTACGCGCAGAAAAAAAGGATCTCAAGAAGATCCTTTGATCTTTTCTAC
GGGGTCTGACGCTCAGTGGAACGAAAACTCACGTTAAGGGATTTTGGTCATGAGATTATCAAAAAGGATC
TTCACCTAGATCCTTTTAAATTAAAAATGAAGTTTTAAATCAATCTAAAGTATATATGAGTAAACTTGGT
CTGACAGTTACCAATGCTTAATCAGTGAGGCACCTATCTCAGCGATCTGTCTATTTCGTTCATCCATAGT
TGCCTGACTCCCCGTCGTGTAGATAACTACGATACGGGAGGGCTTACCATCTGGCCCCAGTGCTGCAATG
ATACCGCGAGACCCACGCTCACCGGCTCCAGATTTATCAGCAATAAACCAGCCAGCCGGAAGGGCCGAGC
GCAGAAGTGGTCCTGCAACTTTATCCGCCTCCATCCAGTCTATTAATTGTTGCCGGGAAGCTAGAGTAAG
TAGTTCGCCAGTTAATAGTTTGCGCAACGTTGTTGCCATTGCTACAGGCATCGTGGTGTCACGCTCGTCG
TTTGGTATGGCTTCATTCAGCTCCGGTTCCCAACGATCAAGGCGAGTTACATGATCCCCCATGTTGTGCA
AAAAAGCGGTTAGCTCCTTCGGTCCTCCGATCGTTGTCAGAAGTAAGTTGGCCGCAGTGTTATCACTCAT
GGTTATGGCAGCACTGCATAATTCTCTTACTGTCATGCCATCCGTAAGATGCTTTTCTGTGACTGGTGAG
TACTCAACCAAGTCATTCTGAGAATAGTGTATGCGGCGACCGAGTTGCTCTTGCCCGGCGTCAATACGGG
ATAATACCGCGCCACATAGCAGAACTTTAAAAGTGCTCATCATTGGAAAACGTTCTTCGGGGCGAAAACT
CTCAAGGATCTTACCGCTGTTGAGATCCAGTTCGATGTAACCCACTCGTGCACCCAACTGATCTTCAGCA
TCTTTTACTTTCACCAGCGTTTCTGGGTGAGCAAAAACAGGAAGGCAAAATGCCGCAAAAAAGGGAATAA
GGGCGACACGGAAATGTTGAATACTCATACTCTTCCTTTTTCAATATTATTGAAGCATTTATCAGGGTTA
TTGTCTCATGAGCGGATACATATTTGAATGTATTTAGAAAAATAAACAAATAGGGGTTCCGCGCACATTT
CCCCGAAAAGTGCCACCTGACGTC
