>Addgene plasmid #236567 | pcDNA3.1(+)-FLAG-RGS14 | depositor partial sequence | sequence record 465524 | Sequence of the insert, Homo sapiens regulator of G-protein signaling 14 (RGS14)
CTCTCCACTGCCTGCCCGCCACCGTGCAAGCTCTGGCCGGCGCTGCCCACAGTCCCCATGGTGGGCAGCC
CCCGCGGCGGGGACCCCTGATCGGCAGCGGCATGCCAGGGAAGCCCAAGCACCTGGGCGTCCCCAACGGG
CGCATGGTTCTGGCTGTGTCAGATGGAGAGCTGAGCAGCACGACGGGGCCCCAGGGCCAGGGCGAGGGCC
GCGGCAGCTCTCTCAGCATCCACAGCCTCCCCAGTGGTCCCAGCAGCCCCTTCCCAACCGAGGAGCAGCC
TGTGGCCAGCTGGGCCCTGTCCTTCGAGCGGCTGTTGCAGGACCCGCTGGGCCTGGCTTACTTCACTGAG
TTCCTGAAGAAGGAGTTCAGCGCGGAAAACGTGACTTTCTGGAAGGCCTGCGAGCGCTTCCAGCAGATCC
CGGCCAGCGATACCCAGCAGCTAGCTCAGGAGGCCCGCAACATCTACCAGGAGTTCCTGTCCAGCCAGGC
GCTGAGCCCAGTGAACATCGACCGTCAGGCCTGGCTTGGCGAGGAGGTGCTGGCCGAGCCCCGGCCGGAC
ATGTTTCGGGCACAGCAGCTTCAGATCTTCAACTTGATGAAGTTCGACAGCTATGCGCGCTTCGTCAAGT
CCCCGCTGTACCGCGAGTGCCTGCTAGCCGAAGCCGAGGGACGCCCTCTGCGGGAACCTGGCTCCTCGCG
CCTCGGCAGCCCTGACGCCACGAGGAAGAAGCCGAAGCTGAAGCCCGGGAAGTCGCTGCCGCTGGGTGTG
GAGGAGTTGGGGCAGCTGCCACCCGTTGAGGGTCCTGGGGGCCGCCCTCTCCGCAAGTCCTTCCGCCGGG
AGCTGGGCGGGACTGCAAACGCCGCCTTGCGCCGAGAGTCTCAGGGCTCCCTCAACTCCTCCGCCAGCCT
GGACCTTGGCTTCCTAGCCTTCGTCAGCAGCAAATCTGAGAGCCACCGGAAGAGCCTTGGGAGCACGGAG
GGTGAAAGTGAAAGCCGGCCAGGGAAGTACTGCTGTGTGTACCTGCCCGATGGCACAGCCTCCTTGGCCC
TGGCCAGACCTGGCCTCACCATCCGAGACATGCTGGCAGGGATCTGTGAGAAACGAGGCCTCTCTCTACC
TGACATCAAGGTCTACCTGGTGGGCAATGAACAGGCCCTGGTCCTGGATCAGGACTGCACCGTGCTGGCG
GATCAGGAAGTGCGGCTGGAAAACAGGATCACCTTCGAGCTGGAGCTGACGGCGCTGGAGCGCGTGGTAC
GAATCTCAGCCAAGCCCACCAAGCGGCTGCAGGAGGCGCTGCAGCCCATTCTGGAGAAGCACGGCTTGAG
CCCGCTAGAGGTGGTGCTGCACCGGCCAGGCGAGAAACAGCCTCTGGATCTGGGGAAGCTAGTGAGCTCG
GTGGCGGCCCAGAGACTGGTTTTGGACACTCTTCCAGGTGTGAAGATCTCCAAAGCCCGTGACAAATCTC
CCTGCCGCAGCCAGGGCTGCCCACCTAGAACTCAGGATAAGGCCACCCATCCCCCTCCAGCGTCCCCCAG
TTCTCTGGTGAAGGTGCCCAGTAGTGCCACTGGAAAGCGGCAGACCTGTGACATCGAAGGCCTGGTGGAG
CTGCTGAACCGGGTGCAGAGCAGCGGGGCCCACGACCAGAGGGGCCTTCTGAGGAAAGAGGACCTGGTAC
TTCCAGAATTTCTGCAGCTGCCCGCCCAAGGGCCCAGCTCCGAGGAGACCCCACCACAGACCAAATCAGC
AGCCCAGCCCATCGGGGGATCCTTGAACTCCACCACCGACTCAGCCCTCTGACAGCTACCCAACAGTCCA
GGACAGCTGCATGGCACCCGGCGGGCCGAGCATGCCATGGGTCCGCTCTGCATGCCCTGTCTGTGCCATG
AGTGTCCCTGGCCCCTTCCTGCCATGGGCAGGCCCGCAGGAAGAGCCGGTAGGGGTGGAAAGGGGACTCA
GATGAGACACACCCCACAGCTGCCACCGCCTTGTCCCTCAACAAGCTCACCCCCAATCCCTTGCAGCCAG
GCCACAATGGGGGAGGTGAGTCCAGCCCCTTGGAACAGGCTTGCCCAACATGGAGGGATGGCGTTGGCAG
TGCCAGCCTCCCCAGCCTGTGCCAAGCTTCAACAGGGGCAAGAGGAGGGGCCGGCCCCTCCTCAGGAAGC
TGGTATGAGTAAGGCCTTGAGGGTGCAGGCAGGCAGCCCTGTACCCCACCCACATAGACTATACTGTACA
TACAGATTTTGCAGTAGGCTTGGGGCAGCTGGGTTTGTCCTTGATGTATGATACTGTTATTATAATAATT
ATTATTATTCTGC
